>Addgene plasmid #206169 | Lenti-2XPRE-GFP | addgene full sequence | sequence record 414759 | Addgene NGS Result
AATGTAGTCTTATGCAATACTCTTGTAGTCTTGCAACATGGTAACGATGAGTTAGCAACATGCCTTACAA
GGAGAGAAAAAGCACCGTGCATGCCGATTGGTGGAAGTAAGGTGGTACGATCGTGCCTTATTAGGAAGGC
AACAGACGGGTCTGACATGGATTGGACGAACCACTGAATTGCCGCATTGCAGAGATATTGTATTTAAGTG
CCTAGCTCGATACATAAACGGGTCTCTCTGGTTAGACCAGATCTGAGCCTGGGAGCTCTCTGGCTAACTA
GGGAACCCACTGCTTAAGCCTCAATAAAGCTTGCCTTGAGTGCTTCAAGTAGTGTGTGCCCGTCTGTTGT
GTGACTCTGGTAACTAGAGATCCCTCAGACCCTTTTAGTCAGTGTGGAAAATCTCTAGCAGTGGCGCCCG
AACAGGGACTTGAAAGCGAAAGGGAAACCAGAGGAGCTCTCTCGACGCAGGACTCGGCTTGCTGAAGCGC
GCACGGCAAGAGGCGAGGGGCGGCGACTGGTGAGTACGCCAAAAATTTTGACTAGCGGAGGCTAGAAGGA
GAGAGATGGGTGCGAGAGCGTCAGTATTAAGCGGGGGAGAATTAGATCGCGATGGGAAAAAATTCGGTTA
AGGCCAGGGGGAAAGAAAAAATATAAATTAAAACATATAGTATGGGCAAGCAGGGAGCTAGAACGATTCG
CAGTTAATCCTGGCCTGTTAGAAACATCAGAAGGCTGTAGACAAATACTGGGACAGCTACAACCATCCCT
TCAGACAGGATCAGAAGAACTTAGATCATTATATAATACAGTAGCAACCCTCTATTGTGTGCATCAAAGG
ATAGAGATAAAAGACACCAAGGAAGCTTTAGACAAGATAGAGGAAGAGCAAAACAAAAGTAAGACCACCG
CACAGCAAGCGGCCGCTGATCTTCAGACCTGGAGGAGGAGATATGAGGGACAATTGGAGAAGTGAATTAT
ATAAATATAAAGTAGTAAAAATTGAACCATTAGGAGTAGCACCCACCAAGGCAAAGAGAAGAGTGGTGCA
GAGAGAAAAAAGAGCAGTGGGAATAGGAGCTTTGTTCCTTGGGTTCTTGGGAGCAGCAGGAAGCACTATG
GGCGCAGCGTCAATGACGCTGACGGTACAGGCCAGACAATTATTGTCTGGTATAGTGCAGCAGCAGAACA
ATTTGCTGAGGGCTATTGAGGCGCAACAGCATCTGTTGCAACTCACAGTCTGGGGCATCAAGCAGCTCCA
GGCAAGAATCCTGGCTGTGGAAAGATACCTAAAGGATCAACAGCTCCTGGGGATTTGGGGTTGCTCTGGA
AAACTCATTTGCACCACTGCTGTGCCTTGGAATGCTAGTTGGAGTAATAAATCTCTGGAACAGATTTGGA
ATCACACGACCTGGATGGAGTGGGACAGAGAAATTAACAATTACACAAGCTTAATACACTCCTTAATTGA
AGAATCGCAAAACCAGCAAGAAAAGAATGAACAAGAATTATTGGAATTAGATAAATGGGCAAGTTTGTGG
AATTGGTTTAACATAACAAATTGGCTGTGGTATATAAAATTATTCATAATGATAGTAGGAGGCTTGGTAG
GTTTAAGAATAGTTTTTGCTGTACTTTCTATAGTGAATAGAGTTAGGCAGGGATATTCACCATTATCGTT
TCAGACCCACCTCCCAACCCCGAGGGGACCCGACAGGCCCGAAGGAATAGAAGAAGAAGGTGGAGAGAGA
GACAGAGACAGATCCATTCGATTAGTGAACGGATCTCGACGGTATCGGTTAACTTTTAAAAGAAAAGGGG
GGATTGGGGGGTACAGTGCAGGGGAAAGAATAGTAGACATAATAGCAACAGACATACAAACTAAAGAATT
ACAAAAACAAATTACAAAAATTCAAAATTTTATCGATAAGCTTGTCTAGAGGATCCACTAGTCCAGTGTG
GTGGAATTCTGCAGATATCAACAAGTTTGTACAAAAAAGCAGGCTGGAGACCCAAGCTTGGTACCGAGCT
CGGATCCTGTACAGGATGTTCTAGCTACGGATACTGTACAGGATGTTCTAGCTACAGATCCTCTAGAGGG
TATATAATGGGGGCCACTCGAGCATGCATCTAGAGGCACCCAACTTTTCTATACAAAGTTGCCATGGTGA
GCAAGGGCGAGGAGCTGTTCACCGGGGTGGTGCCCATCCTGGTCGAGCTGGACGGCGACGTAAACGGCCA
CAAGTTCAGCGTGTCCGGCGAGGGCGAGGGCGATGCCACCTACGGCAAGCTGACCCTGAAGTTCATCTGC
ACCACCGGCAAGCTGCCCGTGCCCTGGCCCACCCTCGTGACCACCCTGACCTACGGCGTGCAGTGCTTCA
GCCGCTACCCCGACCACATGAAGCAGCACGACTTCTTCAAGTCCGCCATGCCCGAAGGCTACGTCCAGGA
GCGCACCATCTTCTTCAAGGACGACGGCAACTACAAGACCCGCGCCGAGGTGAAGTTCGAGGGCGACACC
CTGGTGAACCGCATCGAGCTGAAGGGCATCGACTTCAAGGAGGACGGCAACATCCTGGGGCACAAGCTGG
AGTACAACTACAACAGCCACAACGTCTATATCATGGCCGACAAGCAGAAGAACGGCATCAAGGTGAACTT
CAAGATCCGCCACAACATCGAGGACGGCAGCGTGCAGCTCGCCGACCACTACCAGCAGAACACCCCCATC
GGCGACGGCCCCGTGCTGCTGCCCGACAACCACTACCTGAGCACCCAGTCCGCCCTGAGCAAAGACCCCA
ACGAGAAGCGCGATCACATGGTCCTGCTGGAGTTCGTGACCGCCGCCGGGATCACTCTCGGCATGGACGA
GCTGTACAAGTAAACAACTTTGTATAATAAAGTTGTACAGTGCCTCTCCTGGCCTTGGAAGTTGCCACTC
CAGTGCCCACCAGCCTTGTCCTAATAAAATTAAGTTGCATCATTTTGTCTGACTAGGTGTCCTTCTATAA
TATTATGGGGTGGAGGGGGGTGGTATGGAGCAAGGGGCAAGTTGGGAAGACAACCTGTAGGGCCTGCGGG
GTCTATTGGGAACCAAGCTGGAGTGCAGTGGCACAATCTTGGCTCACTGCAATCTCCGCCTCCTGGGTTC
AAGCGATTCTCCTGCCTCAGCCTCCCGAGTTGTTGGGATTCCAGGCATGCATGACCAGGCTCAGCTAATT
TTTGTTTTTTTGGTAGAGACGGGGTTTCACCATATTGGCCAGGCTGGTCTCCAACTCCTAATCTCAGGTG
ATCTACCCACCTTGGCCTCCCAAATTGCTGGGATTACAGGCGTGAACCACTGCTCCCTTCCCTGTCCTTC
TGATTTTAAAATAACTATACCAGCAGGAGGACGTCCAGACACAGCATAGGCTACCTGGCCATGCCCAACC
GGTGGGACATTTGAGTTGCTTGCTTGGCACTGTCCTCTCATGCGTTGGGTCCACTCAGTAGATGCCTGTT
GAACCCAGCTTTCTTGTACAAAGTGGTTGATATCCAGCACAGTGGCGGCCGCTCGAGTCTAGAGGTGGCG
ATGGTTCCGGTGTGGAAAGTCCCCAGGCTCCCCAGCAGGCAGAAGTATGCAAAGCATGCATCTCAATTAG
TCAGCAACCAGGTGTGGAAAGTCCCCAGGCTCCCCAGCAGGCAGAAGTATGCAAAGCATGCATCTCAATT
AGTCAGCAACCATAGTCCCGCCCCTAACTCCGCCCATCCCGCCCCTAACTCCGCCCAGTTCCGCCCATTC
TCCGCCCCATGGCTGACTAATTTTTTTTATTTATGCAGAGGCCGAGGCCGCCTCTGCCTCTGAGCTATTC
CAGAAGTAGTGAGGAGGCTTTTTTGGAGGCCTAGGCTTTTGCAAAAAGCTCCCGGGAGCTTGTATATCCA
TTTTCGGATCTGATCAGCACCGCATGATTGAACAAGATGGATTGCACGCAGGTTCTCCGGCCGCTTGGGT
GGAGAGGCTATTCGGCTATGACTGGGCACAACAGACAATCGGCTGCTCTGATGCCGCCGTGTTCCGGCTG
TCAGCGCAGGGGCGCCCGGTTCTTTTTGTCAAGACCGACCTGTCCGGTGCCCTGAATGAACTGCAGGACG
AGGCAGCGCGGCTATCGTGGCTGGCCACGACGGGCGTTCCTTGCGCAGCTGTGCTCGACGTTGTCACTGA
AGCGGGAAGGGACTGGCTGCTATTGGGCGAAGTGCCGGGGCAGGATCTCCTGTCATCTCACCTTGCTCCT
GCCGAGAAAGTATCCATCATGGCTGATGCAATGCGGCGGCTGCATACGCTTGATCCGGCTACCTGCCCAT
TCGACCACCAAGCGAAACATCGCATCGAGCGAGCACGTACTCGGATGGAAGCCGGTCTTGTCGATCAGGA
TGATCTGGACGAAGAGCATCAGGGGCTCGCGCCAGCCGAACTGTTCGCCAGGCTCAAGGCGCGCATGCCC
GACGGCGAGGATCTCGTCGTGACCCATGGCGATGCCTGCTTGCCGAATATCATGGTGGAAAATGGCCGCT
TTTCTGGATTCATCGACTGTGGCCGGCTGGGTGTGGCGGACCGCTATCAGGACATAGCGTTGGCTACCCG
TGATATTGCTGAAGAGCTTGGCGGCGAATGGGCTGACCGCTTCCTCGTGCTTTACGGTATCGCCGCTCCC
GATTCGCAGCGCATCGCCTTCTATCGCCTTCTTGACGAGTTCTTCTAAGCACAATTCGAGCTCGGTACCT
TTAAGACCAATGACTTACAAGGCAGCTGTAGATCTTAGCCACTTTTTAAAAGAAAAGGGGGGACTGGAAG
GGCTAATTCACTCCCAACGAAGACAAGATCTGCTTTTTGCTTGTACTGGGTCTCTCTGGTTAGACCAGAT
CTGAGCCTGGGAGCTCTCTGGCTAACTAGGGAACCCACTGCTTAAGCCTCAATAAAGCTTGCCTTGAGTG
CTTCAAGTAGTGTGTGCCCGTCTGTTGTGTGACTCTGGTAACTAGAGATCCCTCAGACCCTTTTAGTCAG
TGTGGAAAATCTCTAGCAGTAGTAGTTCATGTCATCTTATTATTCAGTATTTATAACTTGCAAAGAAATG
AATATCAGAGAGTGAGAGGAACTTGTTTATTGCAGCTTATAATGGTTACAAATAAAGCAATAGCATCACA
AATTTCACAAATAAAGCATTTTTTTCACTGCATTCTAGTTGTGGTTTGTCCAAACTCATCAATGTATCTT
ATCATGTCTGGCTCTAGCTATCCCGCCCCTAACTCCGCCCATCCCGCCCCTAACTCCGCCCAGTTCCGCC
CATTCTCCGCCCCATGGCTGACTAATTTTTTTTATTTATGCAGAGGCCGAGGCCGCCTCGGCCTCTGAGC
TATTCCAGAAGTAGTGAGGAGGCTTTTTTGGAGGCCTAGGGACGTACCCAATTCGCCCTATAGTGAGTCG
TATTACGCGCGCTCACTGGCCGTCGTTTTACAACGTCGTGACTGGGAAAACCCTGGCGTTACCCAACTTA
ATCGCCTTGCAGCACATCCCCCTTTCGCCAGCTGGCGTAATAGCGAAGAGGCCCGCACCGATCGCCCTTC
CCAACAGTTGCGCAGCCTGAATGGCGAATGGG
[124 nt withheld, positions 5633-5756]
C
[91 nt withheld, positions 5758-5848]
A
[49 nt withheld, positions 5850-5898]
CCTTTGACGTTGGAGTCCACGTTCTTT
[37 nt withheld, positions 5926-5962]
ACCCTATCTCGGTCTATTCTTTTGATTTATAAGGGATTTTGCCGATTTCGGCCTATTGGTTAAAAAATGA
GCTGATTTAACAAAAATTTAACGCGAATTTTAACAAAATATTAACGCTTACAATTTAGGTGGCACTTTTC
GGGGAAATGTGCGCGGAACCCCTATTTGTTTATTTTTCTAAATACATTCAAATATGTATCCGCTCATGAG
ACAATAACCCTGATAAATGCTTCAATAATATTGAAAAAGGAAGAGTATGAGTATTCAACATTTCCGTGTC
GCCCTTATTCCCTTTTTTGCGGCATTTTGCCTTCCTGTTTTTGCTCACCCAGAAACGCTGGTGAAAGTAA
AAGATGCTGAAGATCAGTTGGGTGCACGAGTGGGTTACATCGAACTGGATCTCAACAGCGGTAAGATCCT
TGAGAGTTTTCGCCCCGAAGAACGTTTTCCAATGATGAGCACTTTTAAAGTTCTGCTATGTGGCGCGGTA
TTATCCCGTATTGACGCCGGGCAAGAGCAACTCGGTCGCCGCATACACTATTCTCAGAATGACTTGGTTG
AGTACTCACCAGTCACAGAAAAGCATCTTACGGATGGCATGACAGTAAGAGAATTATGCAGTGCTGCCAT
AACCATGAGTGATAACACTGCGGCCAACTTACTTCTGACAACGATCGGAGGACCGAAGGAGCTAACCGCT
TTTTTGCACAACATGGGGGATCATGTAACTCGCCTTGATCGTTGGGAACCGGAGCTGAATGAAGCCATAC
CAAACGACGAGCGTGACACCACGATGCCTGTAGCAATGGCAACAACGTTGCGCAAACTATTAACTGGCGA
ACTACTTACTCTAGCTTCCCGGCAACAATTAATAGACTGGATGGAGGCGGATAAAGTTGCAGGACCACTT
CTGCGCTCGGCCCTTCCGGCTGGCTGGTTTATTGCTGATAAATCTGGAGCCGGTGAGCGTGGGTCTCGCG
GTATCATTGCAGCACTGGGGCCAGATGGTAAGCCCTCCCGTATCGTAGTTATCTACACGACGGGGAGTCA
GGCAACTATGGATGAACGAAATAGACAGATCGCTGAGATAGGTGCCTCACTGATTAAGCATTGGTAACTG
TCAGACCAAGTTTACTCATATATACTTTAGATTGATTTAAAACTTCATTTTTAATTTAAAAGGATCTAGG
TGAAGATCCTTTTTGATAATCTCATGACCAAAATCCCTTAACGTGAGTTTTCGTTCCACTGAGCGTCAGA
CCCCGTAGAAAAGATCAAAGGATCTTCTTGAGATCCTTTTTTTCTGCGCGTAATCTGCTGCTTGCAAACA
AAAAAACCACCGCTACCAGCGGTGGTTTGTTTGCCGGATCAAGAGCTACCAACTCTTTTTCCGAAGGTAA
CTGGCTTCAGCAGAGCGCAGATACCAAATACTGTTCTTCTAGTGTAGCCGTAGTTAGGCCACCACTTCAA
GAACTCTGTAGCACCGCCTACATACCTCGCTCTGCTAATCCTGTTACCAGTGGCTGCTGCCAGTGGCGAT
AAGTCGTGTCTTACCGGGTTGGACTCAAGACGATAGTTACCGGATAAGGCGCAGCGGTCGGGCTGAACGG
GGGGTTCGTGCACACAGCCCAGCTTGGAGCGAACGACCTACACCGAACTGAGATACCTACAGCGTGAGCT
ATGAGAAAGCGCCACGCTTCCCGAAGGGAGAAAGGCGGACAGGTATCCGGTAAGCGGCAGGGTCGGAACA
GGAGAGCGCACGAGGGAGCTTCCAGGGGGAAACGCCTGGTATCTTTATAGTCCTGTCGGGTTTCGCCACC
TCTGACTTGAGCGTCGATTTTTGTGATGCTCGTCAGGGGGGCGGAGCCTATGGAAAAACGCCAGCAACGC
GGCCTTTTTACGGTTCCTGGCCTTTTGCTGGCCTTTTGCTCACATGTTCTTTCCTGCGTTATCCCCTGAT
TCTGTGGATAACCGTATTACCGCCTTTGAGTGAGCTGATACCGCTCGCCGCAGCCGAACGACCGAGCGCA
GCGAGTCAGTGAGCGAGGAAGCGGAAGAGCGCCCAATACGCAAACCGCCTCTCCCCGCGCGTTGGCCGAT
TCATTAATGCAGCTGGCACGACAGGTTTCCCGACTGGAAAGCGGGCAGTGAGCGCAACGCAATTAATGTG
AGTTAGCTCACTCATTAGGCACCCCAGGCTTTACACTTTATGCTTCCGGCTCGTATGTTGTGTGGAATTG
TGAGCGGATAACAATTTCACACAGGAAACAGCTATGACCATGATTACGCCAAGCGCGCAATTAACCCTCA
CTAAAGGGAACAAAAGCTGGAGCTGCAAGCTT
Features (pLannotate 1.2.2; 31 found; start..end, strand, type, name):
      3..229     +  promoter       RSV promoter: Rous sarcoma virus enhancer/promoter
    230..410     +  LTR            5' LTR (truncated): truncated 5' long terminal repeat (LTR) from HIV-1
    457..582     +  misc_feature   HIV-1 Ψ: packaging signal of human immunodeficiency virus type 1
    566..929     +  CDS            HIV-1 gag (fragment): gag protein from human immunodeficiency virus 1; gag
   1075..1308    +  misc_feature   RRE: The Rev response element (RRE) of HIV-1 allows for Rev-dependent mRNA export from the nucleus to the cytoplasm.
   1685..1785    +  CDS            Rev (fragment): human immunodeficiency virus 1 (HIV-1) Rev protein; rev; enhances nuclear export of unspliced and incompletely spliced viral mRNAs
   1804..1921    +  misc_feature   cPPT/CTS: central polypurine tract and central termination sequence of HIV-1
   1981..2005    +  protein_bind   attB1: mutant version of attB; recombination site for the Gateway® BP reaction BP Clonase™
   2094..2110    +  promoter       minP (fragment): minimal TATA-box promoter with low basal activity
   2141..2161    -  protein_bind   attB4: mutant version of attB; core recombination site for the Gateway® BP reaction BP Clonase™
   2164..2883    +  CDS            EGFP: the original enhanced GFP (Yang et al., 1996) mammalian codon-optimized
   2885..2905    +  protein_bind   attB3: mutant version of attB; core recombination site for the Gateway® BP reaction BP Clonase™
   2908..3503    +  polyA_signal   hGH poly(A) signal: human growth hormone polyadenylation signal
   3503..3527    -  protein_bind   attB2: mutant version of attB; recombination site for the Gateway® BP reaction BP Clonase™
   3579..3895    +  promoter       SV40 promoter: SV40 enhancer and early promoter
   3944..4735    +  CDS            neo: KKA2_KLEPN - Also known as kan, nptII. Experimental evidence at protein level: Swiss-Prot protein existence level 1. Resistance to kanamycin, neomycin, paromomycin, ribostamycin, butirosin and gentamicin B. From Klebsiella pneumoniae.
   4755..4823    +  CDS            nef (fragment): NEF_HV1Z2 - Experimental evidence at protein level: Swiss-Prot protein existence level 1. Extracellular Nef protein targets CD4(+) T-lymphocytes for apoptosis by interacting with CXCR4 surface receptors. From Human immunodeficiency virus type 1 group M subtype D (isolate Z2/CDC-Z34) (HIV-1).
   4825..5058    +  LTR            3' LTR (ΔU3): self-inactivating 3' long terminal repeat (LTR) from HIV-1
   5130..5251    +  polyA_signal   SV40 poly(A) signal: SV40 polyadenylation signal
   5291..5426    +  rep_origin     SV40 ori: SV40 origin of replication
   5447..5465    -  promoter       T7 promoter: promoter for bacteriophage T7 RNA polymerase
   5473..5628    +  CDS            lacZα (fragment): LacZα fragment of β-galactosidase; lacZ fragment
   5633..6061    +  rep_origin     f1 ori (sequence partly withheld): f1 bacteriophage origin of replication; arrow indicates direction of (+) strand synthesis
   6114..6218    +  promoter       AmpR promoter: bla
   6219..7079    +  CDS            AmpR: β-lactamase; bla; confers resistance to ampicillin, carbenicillin, and related antibiotics
   7250..7838    +  rep_origin     ori: high-copy-number ColE1/pMB1/pBR322/pUC origin of replication
   8021..8113    +  CDS            lacI (fragment): lac repressor; lacI; The lac repressor binds to the lac operator to inhibit transcription in E. coli. This inhibition can be relieved by adding lactose or isopropyl-β-D-thiogalactopyranoside (IPTG).
   8126..8147    +  protein_bind   CAP binding site: CAP binding activates transcription in the presence of cAMP. E. coli catabolite activator protein
   8162..8192    +  promoter       lac promoter: promoter for the E. coli lac operon
   8200..8216    +  protein_bind   lac operator: The lac repressor binds to the lac operator to inhibit transcription in E. coli. This inhibition can be relieved by adding lactose or isopropyl-β-D-thiogalactopyranoside (IPTG). lac repressor encoded by lacI
   8261..8279    +  promoter       T3 promoter: promoter for bacteriophage T3 RNA polymerase
