[The description below was written by a language model from this plasmid's Addgene catalogue record and pLannotate feature annotations shown in this document.]
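Description:
Lenti-2XPRE-GFP is a third-generation, self-inactivating HIV-1-based lentiviral reporter plasmid built by multi-fragment Gateway recombination into the pMVP/Lenti/Neo-DEST backbone. Although the catalogue purpose line calls it a destination vector, the sequence carries attB1, attB4, attB3 and attB2 sites flanking the assembled modules, so it is the recombined expression product rather than an empty destination plasmid. It is propagated in E. coli through a high-copy ColE1/pUC origin with ampicillin selection (AmpR), and the backbone also carries an f1 origin, an SV40 origin and leftover lac and T7/T3 cloning-vector elements.

The viral genome is transcribed from an RSV promoter fused to a truncated 5' LTR, which makes packaging Tat-independent. It contains the Ψ packaging signal with a gag fragment, the RRE for Rev-dependent export, the cPPT/CTS, and a ΔU3 3' LTR that inactivates LTR promoter activity after integration.

The payload lies between the attB sites. According to the record, two consensus progesterone receptor (PGR) binding sites (PREs) sit upstream of the synthetic minimal 2YBTATA promoter. The annotation tool detected only a short minimal TATA-box promoter fragment in this region and did not label the PREs themselves. This element drives EGFP, followed by the human growth hormone polyadenylation signal. A downstream SV40 promoter-neo cassette allows G418 selection of transduced mammalian cells.

Because the minimal promoter has low basal activity, EGFP fluorescence should depend on ligand-activated progesterone receptor binding to the PREs. The construct therefore serves as a stably integrating fluorescent reporter of PGR signalling, as part of a toolbox for studying that pathway.
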