Addgene plasmid #206169: Lenti-2XPRE-GFP
Purpose: pMVP Gateway destination vector (3rd generation lentiviral vector) containing 2 consensus PGR binding sites upstream of a minimal 2YBTATA promoter
Depositing lab: Renee van Amerongen. Depositing organization: University of Amsterdam. Publication: A molecular toolbox to study progesterone receptor signaling. Aarts MT, Wagner M, van der Wal T, van Boxtel AL, van Amerongen R. J Mammary Gland Biol Neoplasia. 2023 Nov 29;28(1):24. doi: 10.1007/s10911-023-09550-0. PubMed 38019315.
Backbone
  Vector backbone: pMVP/Lenti/Neo-DEST
  Backbone size w/o insert (bp): 8462
  Total vector size (bp): 8304
  Vector type: Lentiviral
  Selectable markers: Neomycin (select with G418)
Growth in bacteria
  Bacterial resistance: Ampicillin, 100 μg/mL
  Growth temperature: 37°C
  Growth strain: NEB Stable
  Copy number: Unknown
Gene/Insert
  Gene/Insert name: 2X PRE-eGFP
  Species: H. sapiens (human), Synthetic; PRE is human PGR binding site, 2YBTATA is a synthetic minimal promotor, eGFP is a fluorescent protein derived from Jellyfish
  Insert size (bp): 1466
  Promoter: 2YBTATA
  Cloning method: Gateway Cloning
  Sequencing primers: 5′ Attb1 fw; 3′ hGH-PA-R
Resource information
  A portion of this plasmid was derived from a plasmid made by: Gateway plasmids used to make this vector: Addgene: #206166, #121730, #121746, #121850
Terms and licenses: Academic/Nonprofit Terms; Industry Terms: Not Available to Industry
How to cite: Lenti-2XPRE-GFP was a gift from Renee van Amerongen (Addgene plasmid # 206169 ; http://n2t.net/addgene:206169 ; RRID:Addgene_206169)
